>Addgene plasmid #157421 | pD649-HAsp-BTNL2-COMP5AP-AviTag-9xHis | addgene full sequence | sequence record 410003 | Addgene NGS Result
TTTCAATATTATTGAAGCATTTATCAGGGTTATTGTCTCATGAGCGGATACATATTTGAATGTATTTAGA
AAAATAAACAAATAGGGGTCAGTGTTACAACCAATTAACCAATTCTGAACATTATCGCGAGCCCATTTAT
ACCTGAATATGGCTCATAACACCCCTTGCTCATGACCAAAATCCCTTAACGTGAGTTACGCGCGCGTCGT
TCCACTGAGCGTCAGACCCCGTAGAAAAGATCAAAGGATCTTCTTGAGATCCTTTTTTTCTGCGCGTAAT
CTGCTGCTTGCAAACAAAAAAACCACCGCTACCAGCGGTGGTTTGTTTGCCGGATCAAGAGCTACCAACT
CTTTTTCCGAAGGTAACTGGCTTCAGCAGAGCGCAGATACCAAATACTGTTCTTCTAGTGTAGCCGTAGT
TAGCCCACCACTTCAAGAACTCTGTAGCACCGCCTACATACCTCGCTCTGCTAATCCTGTTACCAGTGGC
TGCTGCCAGTGGCGATAAGTCGTGTCTTACCGGGTTGGACTCAAGACGATAGTTACCGGATAAGGCGCAG
CGGTCGGGCTGAACGGGGGGTTCGTGCACACAGCCCAGCTTGGAGCGAACGACCTACACCGAACTGAGAT
ACCTACAGCGTGAGCTATGAGAAAGCGCCACGCTTCCCGAAGGGAGAAAGGCGGACAGGTATCCGGTAAG
CGGCAGGGTCGGAACAGGAGAGCGCACGAGGGAGCTTCCAGGGGGAAACGCCTGGTATCTTTATAGTCCT
GTCGGGTTTCGCCACCTCTGACTTGAGCGTCGATTTTTGTGATGCTCGTCAGGGGGGCGGAGCCTATGGA
AAAACGCCAGCAACGCGGCCTTTTTACGGTTCCTGGCCTTTTGCTGGCCTTTTGCTCACATGTTCTTTCC
TGCGTTATCCCCTGATTCTGTGGATAACCGTATTACCGCCTTTGAGTGAGCTGATACCGCTCGCCGCAGC
CGAACGACCGAGCGCAGCGAGTCAGTGAGCGAGGAAGCGGAAGGCGAGAGTAGGGAACTGCCAGGCATCA
AACTAAGCAGAAGGCCCCTGACGGATGGCCTTTTTGCGTTTCTACAAACTCTTTCTGTGTTGTAAAACGA
CGGCCAGTCTTAAGCTCGGGCCCCCTGGGCGGTTCTGATAACGAGTAATCGTTAATCCGCAAATAACGTA
AAAACCCGCTTCGGCGGGTTTTTTTATGGGGGGAGTTTAGGGAAAGAGCATTTGTCAGAATATTTAAGGG
CGCCTGTCACTTTGCTTGATATATGAGAATTATTTAACCTTATAAATGAGAAAAAAGCAACGCACTTTAA
ATAAGATACGTTGCTTTTTCGATTGATGAACACCTATAATTAAACTATTCATCTATTATTTATGATTTTT
TGTATATACAATATTTCTAGTTTGTTAAAGAGAATTAAGAAAATAAATCTCGAAAATAATAAAGGGAAAA
TCAGTTTTTGATATCAAAATTATACATGTCAACGATAATACAAAATATAATACAAACTATAAGATGTTAT
CAGTATTTATTATCATTTAGAATAAATTTTGTGTCGCCCTTAATTGTGAGCGGATAACAATTACGAGCTT
CATGCACAGTGGCGTTGACTCAATATTGGCCATTAGCCATATTATTCATTGGTTATATAGCATAAATCAA
TATTGGCTATTGGCCATTGCATACGTTGTATCTATATCATAATATGTACATTTATATTGGCTCATGTCCA
ATATGACCGCCATGTTGGCATTGATTATTGACTAGTTATTAATAGTAATCAATTACGGGGTCATTAGTTC
ATAGCCCATATATGGAGTTCCGCGTTACATAACTTACGGTAAATGGCCCGCCTGGCTGACCGCCCAACGA
CCCCCGCCCATTGACGTCAATAATGACGTATGTTCCCATAGTAACGCCAATAGGGACTTTCCATTGACGT
CAATGGGTGGAGTATTTACGGTAAACTGCCCACTTGGCAGTACATCAAGTGTATCATATGCCAAGTACGC
CCCCTATTGACGTCAATGACGGTAAATGGCCCGCCTGGCATTATGCCCAGTACATGACCTTATGGGACTT
TCCTACTTGGCAGTACATCTACGTATTAGTCATCGCTATTACCATGGTGATGCGGTTTTGGCAGTACATC
AATGGGCGTGGATAGCGGTTTGACTCACGGGGATTTCCAAGTCTCCACCCCATTGACGTCAATGGGAGTT
TGTTTTGGCACCAAAATCAACGGGACTTTCCAAAATGTCGTAACAACTCCGCCCCATTGACGCAAATGGG
CGGTAGGCGTGTACGGTGGGAGGTCTATATAAGCAGAGCTCGTTTAGTGAACCGTCAGATCGCCTGGAGA
CGCCATCCACGCTGTTTTGACCTCCATAGAAGACACCGGGACCGATCCAGCCTCCGCGGCCGGGAACGGT
GCATTGGAACGCGGATTCCCCGTGCCAAGAGTGACGTAAGTACCGCCTATAGAGTCTATAGGCCCACCCC
CTTGGCTTCGTTAGAACGCGGCTACAATTAATACATAACCTTATGTATCATACACATACGATTTAGGTGA
CACTATAGAATAACATCCACTTTGCCTTTCTCTCCACAGGTGTCCACTCCCAGGTCCAACTGCACCTCGG
TTCTATCGAAAACGCGCCTGCTAGCGCCACCATGAAGACCATCATTGCCCTGAGCTACATCTTCTGCCTG
GTGTTCGCTGCGGCCGCCAAACAGAGCGAGGACTTCAGAGTGATCGGCCCTGCTCACCCTATTCTGGCTG
GCGTGGGAGAAGATGCCCTGCTGACTTGTCAGCTGCTGCCCAAGAGAACCACCATGCACGTGGAAGTGCG
GTGGTACAGAAGCGAGCCTAGCACACCTGTGTTCGTGCACAGAGATGGCGTGGAAGTCACCGAGATGCAG
ATGGAAGAGTACAGAGGCTGGGTCGAGTGGATCGAGAACGGAATCGCCAAGGGCAACGTGGCCCTGAAGA
TCCACAACATCCAGCCTAGCGACAACGGCCAGTATTGGTGCCACTTCCAAGACGGCAACTACTGCGGCGA
GACAAGCCTGCTGCTGAAAGTGGCTGGACTGGGCTCTGCCCCTAGCATCCACATGGAAGGACCTGGCGAA
TCTGGCGTGCAGCTCGTGTGTACAGCCAGAGGATGGTTCCCTGAGCCTCAGGTGTACTGGGAAGATATCC
GGGGCGAGAAGCTGCTGGCCGTGTCTGAGCACAGAATCCAGGACAAGGACGGCCTGTTCTACGCCGAGGC
TACACTGGTCGTGCGGAATGCCTCTGCCGAGTCCGTGTCTTGCCTGGTGCATAACCCTGTGCTGACCGAA
GAGAAGGGCAGCGTGATCAGCCTGCCTGAGAAACTGCAGACCGAGCTGGCCTCTCTGAAAGTGAATGGCC
CCAGCCAGCCTATCCTCGTCAGAGTGGGCGAAGATATTCAGCTGACCTGCTATCTGAGCCCCAAGGCCAA
CGCTCAGAGCATGGAAGTCCGCTGGGACCGCAGCCATAGATATCCTGCCGTGCACGTGTACATGGACGGC
GATCATGTTGCCGGCGAGCAGATGGCCGAATACCGGGGAAGAACAGTGCTGGTGTCCGACGCCATTGACG
AGGGCAGACTGACACTGCAGATCCTGAGCGCCAGACCATCCGACGATGGCCAGTACAGATGCCTGTTCGA
GAAGGACGACGTGTACCAAGAAGCCAGCCTGGACCTGAAGGTGGTGTCCCTGGGAAGCAGCCCTCTGATC
ACAGTGGAAGGCCAAGAGGACGGCGAAATGCAGCCTATGTGTAGCAGCGACGGCTGGTTCCCACAGCCTC
ATGTGCCTTGGAGAGATATGGAAGGCAAGACTATCCCCAGCAGCAGCCAGGCTCTGACACAGGGATCTCA
CGGACTGTTTCACGTGCAGACCCTGCTGAGAGTGACCAACATCAGCGCCGTGGATGTGACCTGCTCTATC
AGCATCCCATTCCTCGGAGAGGAAAAGATCGCCACCTTTAGCCTGAGCGGCTGGGGCGCGCCGGAAGATC
AAGTTGATCCAAGATTGATTGATGGCAAGGGCGGATCTCTGGAGGTGCTGTTCCAGGGACCAGGCGGAAG
CGGCAATCCCGGCGGCGATCTGGCCCCCCAGATGCTGCGCGAGCTGCAGGAGACCAATGCCGCCCTGCAG
GACGTGCGCGAGCTGCTGCGCCACCGCGTGAAGGAGATCACCTTCCTGAAGAACACCGTGATGGAGTGCG
ACGCCTGCGGTATGCAGCCCTCTAGAGGCTCCGGCTCCATCATCCCAGTTGAGGAGGAGAACCCGGACTT
CTGGAACCGCGAGGCAGCCGAGGCCCTGGGTGCCGCCAAGAAGCTGCAGCCTGCACAGACAGCCGCCAAG
AACCTCATCATCTTCCTGGGCGATGGGATGGGGGTGTCTACGGTGACAGCTGCCAGGATCCTAAAAGGGC
AGAAGAAGGACAAACTGGGGCCTGAGATACCCCTGGCCATGGACCGCTTCCCATATGTGGCTCTGTCCAA
GACATACAATGTAGACAAACATGTGCCAGACAGTGGAGCCACAGCCACGGCCTACCTGTGCGGGGTCAAG
GGCAACTTCCAGACCATTGGCTTGAGTGCAGCCGCCCGCTTTAACCAGTGCAACACGACACGCGGCAACG
AGGTCATCTCCGTGATGAATCGGGCCAAGAAAGCAGGGAAGTCAGTGGGAGTGGTAACCACCACACGAGT
GCAGCACGCCTCGCCAGCCGGCACCTACGCCCACACGGTGAACCGCAACTGGTACTCGGACGCCGACGTG
CCTGCCTCGGCCCGCCAGGAGGGGTGCCAGGACATCGCTACGCAGCTCATCTCCAACATGGACATTGACG
TGATCCTAGGTGGAGGCCGAAAGTACATGTTTCGCATGGGAACCCCAGACCCTGAGTACCCAGATGACTA
CAGCCAAGGTGGGACCAGGCTGGACGGGAAGAATCTGGTGCAGGAATGGCTGGCGAAGCGCCAGGGTGCC
CGGTATGTGTGGAACCGCACTGAGCTCATGCAGGCTTCCCTGGACCCGTCTGTGACCCATCTCATGGGTC
TCTTTGAGCCTGGAGACATGAAATACGAGATCCACCGAGACTCCACACTGGACCCCTCCCTGATGGAGAT
GACAGAGGCTGCCCTGCGCCTGCTGAGCAGGAACCCCCGCGGCTTCTTCCTCTTCGTGGAGGGTGGTCGC
ATCGACCATGGTCATCATGAAAGCAGGGCTTACCGGGCACTGACTGAGACGATCATGTTCGACGACGCCA
TTGAGAGGGCGGGCCAGCTCACCAGCGAGGAGGACACGCTGAGCCTCGTCACTGCCGACCACTCCCACGT
CTTCTCCTTCGGAGGCTACCCCCTGCGAGGGAGCTCCATCTTCGGGCTGGCCCCTGGCAAGGCCCGGGAC
AGGAAGGCCTACACGGTCCTCCTATACGGAAACGGTCCAGGCTATGTGCTCAAGGACGGCGCCCGGCCGG
ATGTTACCGAGAGCGAGAGCGGGAGCCCCGAGTATCGGCAGCAGTCAGCAGTGCCCCTGGACGAAGAGAC
CCACGCAGGCGAGGACGTGGCGGTGTTCGCGCGCGGCCCGCAGGCGCACCTGGTTCACGGCGTGCAGGAG
CAGACCTTCATAGCGCACGTCATGGCCTTCGCCGCCTGCCTGGAGCCCTACACCGCCTGCGACCTGGCGC
CCCCCGCCGGCACCACCGACGCCGCGCACCCGGGTGGCGGAGGACTGAACGACATCTTCGAGGCTCAGAA
AATCGAATGGCACGAACATCACCATCACCATCACCATCACCATTAAGGCCGGCCTGTAGTCACTGGCACA
ACGCGTTACCCGGTAAGCCAATCGGGTATACACGGTCGTCATACTGCAGACAGGGTTCTTCTACTTTGCA
AGATAGTCTTGAGTAGTAAAATAAATAGATAGAGAAAATCAGCCTCGACTGTGCCTTCTAGTTGCCAGCC
ATCTGTTGTTTGCCCCTCCCCCGTGCCTTCCTTGACCCTGGAAGGTGCCACTCCCACTGTCCTTTCCTAA
TAAAATGAGGAAATTGCATCACAACACTCAACCCTATCTCGGTCTATTCTTTTGATTTATAAGGGATTTT
GCCGATTTCGGCCTATTGGTTAAAAAATGAGCTGATTTAACAAAAATTTAACGCGAATTAATTCTGTGGA
ATGTGTGTCAGTTAGGGTGTGGAAAGTCCCCAGGCTCCCCAGCAGGCAGAAGTATGCAAAGCATGCATCT
CAATTAGTCAGCAACCAGGTGTGGAAAGTCCCCAGGCTCCCCAGCAGGCAGAAGTATGCAAAGCATGCAT
CTCAATTAGTCAGCAACCATAGTCCCGCCCCTAACTCCGCCCATCCCGCCCCTAACTCCGCCCAGTTCCG
CCCATTCTCCGCCCCATGGCTGACTAATTTTTTTTATTTATGCAGAGGCCGAGGCCGCCTCTGCCTCTGA
GCTATTCCAGAAGTAGTGAGGAGGCTTTTTTGGAGGCCTAGGCTTTTGCAAAAAGCTCCCGGGAGCTTGT
ATATCCATTTTCGGATCTGATCAGCACGTGTTGACAATTAATCATCGGCATAGTATATCGGCATAGTATA
ATACGACAAGGTGAGGAACTAAACCATGACCGAGTACAAGCCCACGGTGCGCCTCGCCACCCGCGACGAC
GTCCCCAGGGCCGTACGCACCCTCGCCGCCGCGTTCGCCGACTACCCCGCCACGCGCCACACCGTCGATC
CGGACCGCCACATCGAGCGGGTCACCGAGCTGCAAGAACTCTTCCTCACGCGCGTCGGGCTCGACATCGG
CAAGGTGTGGGTCGCGGACGACGGCGCCGCGGTGGCGGTCTGGACCACGCCGGAGAGCGTCGAAGCGGGG
GCGGTGTTCGCCGAGATCGGCCCGCGCATGGCCGAGTTGAGCGGTTCCCGGCTGGCCGCGCAGCAACAGA
TGGAAGGCCTCCTGGCGCCGCACCGGCCCAAGGAGCCCGCGTGGTTCCTGGCCACCGTCGGCGTCTCGCC
CGACCACCAGGGCAAGGGTCTGGGCAGCGCCGTCGTGCTCCCCGGAGTGGAGGCGGCCGAGCGCGCCGGG
GTGCCCGCCTTCCTGGAGACATCCGCGCCCCGCAACCTCCCCTTCTACGAGCGGCTCGGCTTCACCGTCA
CCGCCGACGTCGAGGTGCCCGAAGGACCGCGCACCTGGTGCATGACCCGCAAGCCCGGTGCCTGACACGT
GCTACGAGATTTCGATTCCACCGCCGCCTTCTATGAAAGGTTGGGCTTCGGAATCGTTTTCCGGGACGCC
GGCTGGATGATCCTCCAGCGCGGGGATCTCATGCTGGAGTTCTTCGCCCACCCCAACTTGTTTATTGCAG
CTTATAATGGTTACAAATAAAGCAATAGCATCACAAATTTCACAAATAAAGCATTTTTTTCACTGCATTC
TAGTTGTGGTTTGTCCAAACTCATCAATGTATCTTATCATGTCTGTATACCGTCGACCTCTAGCTAGAGC
TTGGCGTAATCATGGTCATTACCAATGCTTAATCAGTGAGGCACCTATCTCAGCGATCTGTCTATTTCGT
TCATCCATAGTTGCCTGACTCCCCGTCGTGTAGATAACTACGATACGGGAGGGCTTACCATCTGGCCCCA
GCGCTGCGATGATACCGCGAGAACCACGCTCACCGGCTCCGGATTTATCAGCAATAAACCAGCCAGCCGG
AAGGGCCGAGCGCAGAAGTGGTCCTGCAACTTTATCCGCCTCCATCCAGTCTATTAATTGTTGCCGGGAA
GCTAGAGTAAGTAGTTCGCCAGTTAATAGTTTGCGCAACGTTGTTGCCATCGCTACAGGCATCGTGGTGT
CACGCTCGTCGTTTGGTATGGCTTCATTCAGCTCCGGTTCCCAACGATCAAGGCGAGTTACATGATCCCC
CATGTTGTGCAAAAAAGCGGTTAGCTCCTTCGGTCCTCCGATCGTTGTCAGAAGTAAGTTGGCCGCAGTG
TTATCACTCATGGTTATGGCAGCACTGCATAATTCTCTTACTGTCATGCCATCCGTAAGATGCTTTTCTG
TGACTGGTGAGTACTCAACCAAGTCATTCTGAGAATAGTGTATGCGGCGACCGAGTTGCTCTTGCCCGGC
GTCAATACGGGATAATACCGCGCCACATAGCAGAACTTTAAAAGTGCTCATCATTGGAAAACGTTCTTCG
GGGCGAAAACTCTCAAGGATCTTACCGCTGTTGAGATCCAGTTCGATGTAACCCACTCGTGCACCCAACT
GATCTTCAGCATCTTTTACTTTCACCAGCGTTTCTGGGTGAGCAAAAACAGGAAGGCAAAATGCCGCAAA
AAAGGGAATAAGGGCGACACGGAAATGTTGAATACTCATATTCTTCCTT
Features (pLannotate 1.2.2; 24 found; start..end, strand, type, name):
    119..143     -  CDS            KanR (fragment): aminoglycoside phosphotransferase; aph(3')-Ia; confers resistance to kanamycin
    254..842     +  rep_origin     ori: high-copy-number ColE1/pMB1/pBR322/pUC origin of replication
   1067..1084    +  terminator     rrnB T2 terminator (fragment): transcription terminator T2 from the E. coli rrnB gene
   1109..1128    -  CDS            lacZα (fragment): LacZα fragment of β-galactosidase; lacZ fragment
   1584..1600    +  protein_bind   lac operator: The lac repressor binds to the lac operator to inhibit transcription in E. coli. This inhibition can be relieved by adding lactose or isopropyl-β-D-thiogalactopyranoside (IPTG). lac repressor encoded by lacI
   1843..2146    +  enhancer       CMV enhancer: human cytomegalovirus immediate early enhancer
   2147..2350    +  promoter       CMV promoter: human cytomegalovirus (CMV) immediate early promoter
   2486..2529    +  intron         CMV intron (fragment): modified intron A from human cytomegalovirus
   2581..2599    +  promoter       SP6 promoter: promoter for bacteriophage SP6 RNA polymerase
   2603..2640    +  CDS            IgH signal sequence (fragment): signal sequence from the mouse immunoglobulin heavy chain variable region
   2713..4044    +  CDS            BTNL2: BTNL2_HUMAN - Experimental evidence at protein level: Swiss-Prot protein existence level 1. Negative regulator of T-cell proliferation. From Homo sapiens (Human).
   4141..4320    +  CDS            Comp (fragment): COMP_RAT - Experimental evidence at protein level: Swiss-Prot protein existence level 1. May play a role in the structural integrity of cartilage via its interaction with other extracellular matrix proteins such as the collagens and fibronectin. Can mediate the interaction of chondrocytes with the cartilage extracellular matrix through interaction with cell surface integrin receptors. Could play a role in the pathogenesis of osteoarthritis. Potent suppressor of apoptosis in both primary chondrocytes and transformed cells. Suppresses apoptosis by blocking the activation of caspase-3 and by indu
   4308..5760    +  CDS            SEAP (fragment): secreted alkaline phosphatase from human placenta The natural enzyme has a C-terminal transmembrane sequence that is replaced by a GPI anchor.
   5785..5826    +  CDS            AviTag™ (fragment): peptide tag that allows for enzymatic biotinylation
   5830..5853    +  CDS            8xHis: 8xHis affinity tag
   5999..6110    +  polyA_signal   bGH poly(A) signal: bovine growth hormone polyadenylation signal
   6111..6219    +  rep_origin     f1 ori (fragment): f1 bacteriophage origin of replication; arrow indicates direction of (+) strand synthesis
   6233..6562    +  promoter       SV40 promoter: SV40 enhancer and early promoter
   6610..6657    +  promoter       EM7 promoter: synthetic bacterial promoter&nbsp
   6676..7275    +  CDS            PuroR (fragment): puromycin N-acetyltransferase; pac from Streptomyces; confers resistance to puromycin
   7285..7410    +  CDS            ble (fragment): BLE_KLEPN - Experimental evidence at protein level: Swiss-Prot protein existence level 1. Binding protein with a strong affinity to the bleomycin family of antibiotics. Binds to CL990; an antimitotic-antibiotic compound. From Klebsiella pneumoniae.
   7405..7526    +  polyA_signal   SV40 poly(A) signal: SV40 polyadenylation signal
   7579..8439    -  CDS            AmpR: β-lactamase; bla; confers resistance to ampicillin, carbenicillin, and related antibiotics
   8442..89      -  promoter       AmpR promoter (fragment) (across the origin): bla
