[The description below was written by a language model from this plasmid's Addgene catalogue record and pLannotate feature annotations shown in this document.]
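Description:
pD649-HAsp-BTNL2-COMP5AP-AviTag-9xHis is a mammalian expression plasmid built on the pD649 backbone for producing the extracellular domain of human BTNL2, a butyrophilin-like immunoglobulin-superfamily protein annotated as a negative regulator of T-cell proliferation, as a secreted fusion protein. It is propagated in E. coli as a high-copy plasmid through a ColE1/pUC-type origin and selected with ampicillin via the β-lactamase gene. The sequenced record is 8,449 nt, consistent with the stated backbone plus a roughly 1.3 kb insert.

Expression is driven by the CMV enhancer and immediate-early promoter, followed by a fragment of CMV intron A and an SP6 promoter that also serves as the forward sequencing primer site. The name indicates an HA signal peptide, although the automated annotation labels the leader region as a fragment resembling an immunoglobulin heavy chain signal sequence; in either case it directs the protein into the secretory pathway. The BTNL2 ectodomain, cloned between preserved NotI and AscI sites, is fused at its C terminus to a segment of rat cartilage oligomeric matrix protein, which forms a pentameric coiled coil, then to human placental alkaline phosphatase, an AviTag for enzymatic biotinylation and a polyhistidine tag (9xHis by name, annotated as 8xHis), ending at a bGH polyadenylation signal. Pentamerisation raises avidity so that weak ectodomain interactions become detectable, while the phosphatase provides an enzymatic readout.

A separate SV40/EM7 promoter cassette carries a puromycin resistance gene with an SV40 polyadenylation signal, which could allow selection in mammalian cells. The remaining small fragments (KanR, lacZα, f1 ori, ble) appear to be backbone remnants. The construct belongs to a collection used to map human IgSF cell-surface protein interactions; the depositor notes that some plasmids in the collection may carry a transposase insertion upstream of the CMV promoter, though none is annotated here.
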