Addgene plasmid #157421: pD649-HAsp-BTNL2-COMP5AP-AviTag-9xHis
Purpose: Mammalian expression of cell-surface protein extracellular domain fused to COMP5AP-AviTag-9xHis. Protein is secreted from cells.
Depositing lab: Chris Garcia. Depositing organization: Stanford University. Publication: A Human IgSF Cell-Surface Interactome Reveals a Complex Network of Protein-Protein Interactions. Wojtowicz WM, Vielmetter J, Fernandes RA, Siepe DH, Eastman CL, Chisholm GB, Cox S, Klock H, Anderson PW, Rue SM, Miller JJ, Glaser SM, Bragstad ML, Vance J, Lam AW, Lesley SA, Zinn K, Garcia KC. Cell. 2020 Aug 20;182(4):1027-1043.e17. doi: 10.1016/j.cell.2020.07.025. PubMed 32822567.
Backbone
  Vector backbone: pD649
  Backbone size w/o insert (bp): 7153
  Vector type: Mammalian Expression
Growth in bacteria
  Bacterial resistance: Ampicillin, 100 μg/mL
  Growth temperature: 37°C
  Growth strain: DH5alpha
  Copy number: High Copy
Gene/Insert
  Gene/Insert name: BTNL2
  Species: H. sapiens (human)
  Insert size (bp): 1296
  Entrez Gene: BTNL2 (a.k.a. BTL-II, BTN7, HSBLMHC1, SS2)
  Promoter: CMV/SP6
  Tag / fusion protein: COMP5AP-AviTag-9xHis (C terminal on backbone)
  Cloning method: Restriction Enzyme; 5′ cloning site GCGGCCGC (not destroyed); 3′ cloning site GGCGCGCC (not destroyed)
  Sequencing primers: 5′ ATTTAGGTGACACTATAG; 3′ CGTCGCACTCCATCACGGTG
Resource information
  A portion of this plasmid was derived from a plasmid made by: synthesis by ThermoFisher
Terms and licenses: Academic/Nonprofit Terms; Industry Terms: Not Available to Industry
Depositor comments: Some plasmids in this collection may have an IS4-like element ISVsa5 family transposase upstream of the CMV promoter.
How to cite: pD649-HAsp-BTNL2-COMP5AP-AviTag-9xHis was a gift from Chris Garcia (Addgene plasmid # 157421 ; http://n2t.net/addgene:157421 ; RRID:Addgene_157421)
