>Addgene plasmid #157421 | pD649-HAsp-BTNL2-COMP5AP-AviTag-9xHis | depositor partial sequence | sequence record 303952 | insert (extracellular domain)
AAACAGAGCGAGGACTTCAGAGTGATCGGCCCTGCTCACCCTATTCTGGCTGGCGTGGGAGAAGATGCCC
TGCTGACTTGTCAGCTGCTGCCCAAGAGAACCACCATGCACGTGGAAGTGCGGTGGTACAGAAGCGAGCC
TAGCACACCTGTGTTCGTGCACAGAGATGGCGTGGAAGTCACCGAGATGCAGATGGAAGAGTACAGAGGC
TGGGTCGAGTGGATCGAGAACGGAATCGCCAAGGGCAACGTGGCCCTGAAGATCCACAACATCCAGCCTA
GCGACAACGGCCAGTATTGGTGCCACTTCCAAGACGGCAACTACTGCGGCGAGACAAGCCTGCTGCTGAA
AGTGGCTGGACTGGGCTCTGCCCCTAGCATCCACATGGAAGGACCTGGCGAATCTGGCGTGCAGCTCGTG
TGTACAGCCAGAGGATGGTTCCCTGAGCCTCAGGTGTACTGGGAAGATATCCGGGGCGAGAAGCTGCTGG
CCGTGTCTGAGCACAGAATCCAGGACAAGGACGGCCTGTTCTACGCCGAGGCTACACTGGTCGTGCGGAA
TGCCTCTGCCGAGTCCGTGTCTTGCCTGGTGCATAACCCTGTGCTGACCGAAGAGAAGGGCAGCGTGATC
AGCCTGCCTGAGAAACTGCAGACCGAGCTGGCCTCTCTGAAAGTGAATGGCCCCAGCCAGCCTATCCTCG
TCAGAGTGGGCGAAGATATTCAGCTGACCTGCTATCTGAGCCCCAAGGCCAACGCTCAGAGCATGGAAGT
CCGCTGGGACCGCAGCCATAGATATCCTGCCGTGCACGTGTACATGGACGGCGATCATGTTGCCGGCGAG
CAGATGGCCGAATACCGGGGAAGAACAGTGCTGGTGTCCGACGCCATTGACGAGGGCAGACTGACACTGC
AGATCCTGAGCGCCAGACCATCCGACGATGGCCAGTACAGATGCCTGTTCGAGAAGGACGACGTGTACCA
AGAAGCCAGCCTGGACCTGAAGGTGGTGTCCCTGGGAAGCAGCCCTCTGATCACAGTGGAAGGCCAAGAG
GACGGCGAAATGCAGCCTATGTGTAGCAGCGACGGCTGGTTCCCACAGCCTCATGTGCCTTGGAGAGATA
TGGAAGGCAAGACTATCCCCAGCAGCAGCCAGGCTCTGACACAGGGATCTCACGGACTGTTTCACGTGCA
GACCCTGCTGAGAGTGACCAACATCAGCGCCGTGGATGTGACCTGCTCTATCAGCATCCCATTCCTCGGA
GAGGAAAAGATCGCCACCTTTAGCCTGAGCGGCTGG
